>Addgene plasmid #56330 | mVenus-Integrin-Beta1-N-18 | depositor partial sequence | sequence record 87231 | insert sequence
TCCGCTAGCGCTACCGGACTCAGATCTCGAGACCGCCATGAATTTACAACCAATTTTCTGGATTGGACTG
ATCAGTTCAGTTTGCTGTGTGTTTGCTCAAACAGATGAAAATAGATGTTTAAAAGCAAATGCCAAATCAT
GTGGAGAATGTATACAAGCAGGGCCAAATTGTGGGTGGTGCACAAATTCAACATTTTTACAGGAAGGAAT
GCCTACTTCTGCACGATGTGATGATTTAGAAGCCTTAAAAAAGAAGGGTTGCCCTCCAGATGACATAGAA
AATCCCAGAGGCTCCAAAGATATAAAGAAAAATAAAAATGTAACCAACCGTAGCAAAGGAACAGCAGAGA
AGCTCAAGCCAGAGGATATTACTCAGATCCAACCACAGCAGTTGGTTTTGCGATTAAGATCAGGGGAGCC
ACAGACATTTACATTAAAATTCAAGAGAGCTGAAGACTATCCCATTGACCTCTACTACCTTATGGACCTG
TCTTACTCAATGAAAGACGATTTGGAGAATGTAAAAAGTCTTGGAACAGATCTGATGAATGAAATGAGGA
GGATTACTTCGGACTTCAGAATTGGATTTGGCTCATTTGTGGAAAAGACTGTGATGCCTTACATTAGCAC
AACACCAGCTAAGCTCAGGAACCCTTGCACAAGTGAACAGAACTGCACCAGCCCATTTAGCTACAAAAAT
GTGCTCAGTCTTACTAATAAAGGAGAAGTATTTAATGAACTTGTTGGAAAACAGCGCATATCTGGAAATT
TGGATTCTCCAGAAGGTGGTTTCGATGCCATCATGCAAGTTGCAGTTTGTGGATCACTGATTGGCTGGAG
GAATGTTACACGGCTGCTGGTGTTTTCCACAGATGCCGGGTTTCACTTTGCTGGAGATGGGAAACTTGGT
GGCATTGTTTTACCAAATGATGGACAATGTCACCTGGAAAATAATATGTACACAATGAGCCATTATTATG
ATTATCCTTCTATTGCTCACCTTGTCCAGAAACTGAGTGAAAATAATATTCAGACAATTTTTGCAGTTAC
TGAAGAATTTCAGCCTGTTTACAAGGAGCTGAAAAACTTGATCCCTAAGTCAGCAGTAGGAACATTATCT
GCAAATTCTAGCAATGTAATTCAGTTGATCATTGATGCATACAATTCCCTTTCCTCAGAAGTCATTTTGG
AAAACGGCAAATTGTCAGAAGGAGTAACAATAAGTTACAAATCTTACTGCAAGAACGGGGTGAATGGAAC
AGGGGAAAATGGAAGAAAATGTTCCAATATTTCCATTGGAGATGAGGTTCAATTTGAAATTAGCATAACT
TCAAATAAGTGTCCAAAAAAGGATTCTGACAGCTTTAAAATTAGGCCTCTGGGCTTTACGGAGGAAGTAG
AGGTTATTCTTCAGTACATCTGTGAATGTGAATGCCAAAGCGAAGGCATCCCTGAAAGTCCCAAGTGTCA
TGAAGGAAATGGGACATTTGAGTGTGGCGCGTGCAGGTGCAATGAAGGGCGTGTTGGTAGACATTGTGAA
TGCAGCACAGATGAAGTTAACAGTGAAGACATGGATGCTTACTGCAGGAAAGAAAACAGTTCAGAAATCT
GCAGTAACAATGGAGAGTGCGTCTGCGGACAGTGTGTTTGTAGGAAGAGGGATAATACAAATGAAATTTA
TTCTGGCAAATTCTGCGAGTGTGATAATTTCAACTGTGATAGATCCAATGGCTTAATTTGTGGAGGAAAT
GGTGTTTGCAAGTGTCGTGTGTGTGAGTGCAACCCCAACTACACTGGCAGTGCATGTGACTGTTCTTTGG
ATACTAGTACTTGTGAAGCCAGCAACGGACAGATCTGCAATGGCCGGGGCATCTGCGAGTGTGGTGTCTG
TAAGTGTACAGATCCGAAGTTTCAAGGGCAAACGTGTGAGATGTGTCAGACCTGCCTTGGTGTCTGTGCT
GAGCATAAAGAATGTGTTCAGTGCAGAGCCTTCAATAAAGGAGAAAAGAAAGACACATGCACACAGGAAT
GTTCCTATTTTAACATTACCAAGGTAGAAAGTCGGGACAAATTACCCCAGCCGGTCCAACCTGATCCTGT
GTCCCATTGTAAGGAGAAGGATGTTGACGACTGTTGGTTCTATTTTACGTATTCAGTGAATGGGAACAAC
GAGGTCATGGTTCATGTTGTGGAGAATCCAGAGTGTCCCACTGGTCCAGACATCATTCCAATTGTAGCTG
GTGTGGTTGCTGGAATTGTTCTTATTGGCCTTGCATTACTGCTGATATGGAAGCTTTTAATGATAATTCA
TGACAGAAGGGAGTTTGCTAAATTTGAAAAGGAGAAAATGAATGCCAAATGGGACACGGGTGAAAATCCT
ATTTATAAGAGTGCCGTAACAACTGTGGTCAATCCGAAGTATGAGGGAAAAGGTAGCGCATCCGGGGGTG
CGTCAGGCGGCAGCGGATCTGGACCGGTCGCCACCATGGTGAGCAAGGGCGAGGAGCTGTTCACCGGGGT
GGTGCCCATCCTGGTCGAGCTGGACGGCGACGTAAACGGCCACAAGTTCAGCGTGTCCGGCGAGGGCGAG
GGCGATGCCACCTACGGCAAGCTGACCCTGAAGCTGATCTGCACCACCGGCAAGCTGCCCGTGCCCTGGC
CCACCCTCGTGACCACCCTGGGCTACGGCCTGCAGTGCTTCGCCCGCTACCCCGACCACATGAAGCAGCA
CGACTTCTTCAAGTCCGCCATGCCCGAAGGCTACGTCCAGGAGCGCACCATCTTCTTCAAGGACGACGGC
AACTACAAGACCCGCGCCGAGGTGAAGTTCGAGGGCGACACCCTGGTGAACCGCATCGAGCTGAAGGGCA
TCGACTTCAAGGAGGACGGCAACATCCTGGGGCACAAGCTGGAGTACAACTACAACAGCCACAACGTCTA
TATCACCGCCGACAAGCAGAAGAACGGCATCAAGGCCAACTTCAAGATCCGCCACAACATCGAGGACGGC
GGCGTGCAGCTCGCCGACCACTACCAGCAGAACACCCCCATCGGCGACGGCCCCGTGCTGCTGCCCGACA
ACCACTACCTGAGCTACCAGTCCAAGCTGAGCAAAGACCCCAACGAGAAGCGCGATCACATGGTCCTGCT
GGAGTTCGTGACCGCCGCCGGGATCACTCTCGGCATGGACGAGCTGTACAAGTAAAGCGGCCGCGACTCT
AGATCATAATCAGCCATACCACATTGTAGAG
