>Addgene plasmid #56330 | mVenus-Integrin-Beta1-N-18 | addgene partial sequence | sequence record 105736 | CMV-F 5'-CGCAAATGGGCGGTAGGCGTG-3'
ACCGTCAGATCCGCTAGCGCTACCGGACTCAGATCTCGAGACCGCCATGAATTTACAACCAATTTTCTGG
ATTGGACTGATCAGTTCAGTTTGCTGTGTGTTTGCTCAAACAGATGAAAATAGATGTTTAAAAGCAAATG
CCAAATCATGTGGAGAATGTATACAAGCAGGGCCAAATTGTGGGTGGTGCACAAATTCAACATTTTTACA
GGAAGGAATGCCTACTTCTGCACGATGTGATGATTTAGAAGCCTTAAAAAAGAAGGGTTGCCCTCCAGAT
GACATAGAAAATCCCAGAGGCTCCAAAGATATAAAGAAAAATAAAAATGTAACCAACCGTAGCAAAGGAA
CAGCAGAGAAGCTCAAGCCAGAGGATATTACTCAGATCCAACCACAGCAGTTGGTTTTGCGATTAAGATC
AGGGGAGCCACAGACATTTACATTAAAATTCAAGAGAGCTGAAGACTATCCCATTGACCTCTACTACCTT
ATGGACCTGTCTTACTCAATGAAAGACGATTTGGAGAATGTAAAAAGTCTTGGAACAGATCTGATGAATG
AAATGAGGAGGATTACTTCGGACTTCAGAATTGGATTTGGCTCATTTGTGGAAAAGACTGTGATGCCTTA
CATTAGCACAACACCAGCTAAGCTCAGGAACCCTTGCACAAGTGAACAGAACTGCACCAGCCCATTTAGC
TACAAAAATGTGCTCAGTCTTACTAATAAAGGAGAAGTATTTAATGAACTTGTTGGAAAACAGCGCATAT
CTGGAAATTTGGATTCTCCAGAAGGTGGTTTCGATGCCATCATGCAAGTTGCAGTTTGTGGATCACTGAT
TGGCTGGAGGAATGTTACACGGCTGCTGGTGTT
