[The description below was written by a language model from this plasmid's Addgene catalogue record.]
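Description:
mVenus-Integrin-Beta1-N-18 is a mammalian expression plasmid built on the mVenus-N1 backbone (about 4.75 kb without insert), designed to produce human integrin beta-1 (ITGB1, also known as CD29) as a fluorescent fusion protein. The integrin coding sequence is placed under the CMV promoter, a strong constitutive promoter for high-level expression in a wide range of mammalian cell lines. It is joined at its C terminus to mVenus, a monomeric yellow fluorescent protein supplied by the backbone. The "N-18" in the name probably refers to the N1-type arrangement and an 18-residue linker between integrin and fluorophore, but the record does not state this. With the tag at the C terminus, the N-terminal signal sequence and extracellular domain of the integrin stay unmodified, and the fluorophore sits at the cytoplasmic tail.

The plasmid is maintained at high copy number in E. coli under kanamycin selection. It also carries a neomycin resistance marker, so stably transfected mammalian cells can be selected with G418. The 3′ sequencing primer is named for an SV40 polyadenylation signal, which implies that this element lies downstream of the fusion. No feature table is provided, however, so the origin of replication and other backbone elements are not itemised, and the cloning method is listed as unknown.

The stated purpose is localisation imaging: the fusion acts as a marker for integrins and focal adhesions in cells. The recorded mVenus excitation and emission maxima are 515 nm and 528 nm. This suits fluorescence microscopy of cell–matrix adhesion sites in the yellow channel, by either transient transfection or stable line generation.
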