Addgene plasmid #56330: mVenus-Integrin-Beta1-N-18
Purpose: Localization: Integrin/Focal Adhesions, Excitation: 515, Emission: 528
Depositing lab: Michael Davidson. Depositing organization: Florida State University, Tallahassee.
Backbone
  Vector backbone: mVenus-N1
  Backbone size w/o insert (bp): 4750
  Vector type: Mammalian Expression
  Selectable markers: Neomycin (select with G418)
Growth in bacteria
  Bacterial resistance: Kanamycin, 50 μg/mL
  Growth temperature: 37°C
  Growth strain: DH5alpha
  Copy number: High Copy
Gene/Insert
  Gene/Insert name: Integrin-Beta1 (alt name: NM_002211)
  Species: H. sapiens (human)
  Entrez Gene: ITGB1 (a.k.a. CD29, FNRB, GPIIA, MDF2, MSK12, VLA-BETA, VLAB)
  Promoter: CMV
  Tag / fusion protein: mVenus (C terminal on backbone)
  Cloning method: Unknown
  Sequencing primers: 5′ CMV-F; 3′ SV40pA-R
Terms and licenses: Academic/Nonprofit Terms; Industry Terms
Depositor comments: . Excitation = 515; Emission = 528
How to cite: mVenus-Integrin-Beta1-N-18 was a gift from Michael Davidson (Addgene plasmid # 56330 ; http://n2t.net/addgene:56330 ; RRID:Addgene_56330)
